>Addgene plasmid #63672 | pCRIS-PITChv2-FBL | addgene full sequence | sequence record 178446 | Addgene NGS Result
CTCATGACCAAAATCCCTTAACGTGAGTTACGCGCGCGTCGTTCCACTGAGCGTCAGACCCCGTAGAAAA
GATCAAAGGATCTTCTTGAGATCCTTTTTTTCTGCGCGTAATCTGCTGCTTGCAAACAAAAAAACCACCG
CTACCAGCGGTGGTTTGTTTGCCGGATCAAGAGCTACCAACTCTTTTTCCGAAGGTAACTGGCTTCAGCA
GAGCGCAGATACCAAATACTGTTCTTCTAGTGTAGCCGTAGTTAGCCCACCACTTCAAGAACTCTGTAGC
ACCGCCTACATACCTCGCTCTGCTAATCCTGTTACCAGTGGCTGCTGCCAGTGGCGATAAGTCGTGTCTT
ACCGGGTTGGACTCAAGACGATAGTTACCGGATAAGGCGCAGCGGTCGGGCTGAACGGGGGGTTCGTGCA
CACAGCCCAGCTTGGAGCGAACGACCTACACCGAACTGAGATACCTACAGCGTGAGCTATGAGAAAGCGC
CACGCTTCCCGAAGGGAGAAAGGCGGACAGGTATCCGGTAAGCGGCAGGGTCGGAACAGGAGAGCGCACG
AGGGAGCTTCCAGGGGGAAACGCCTGGTATCTTTATAGTCCTGTCGGGTTTCGCCACCTCTGACTTGAGC
GTCGATTTTTGTGATGCTCGTCAGGGGGGCGGAGCCTATGGAAAAACGCCAGCAACGCGGCCTTTTTACG
GTTCCTGGCCTTTTGCTGGCCTTTTGCTCACATGTTCTTTCCTGCGTTATCCCCTGATTCTGTGGATAAC
CGTATTACCGCCTTTGAGTGAGCTGATACCGCTCGCCGCAGCCGAACGACCGAGCGCAGCGAGTCAGTGA
GCGAGGAAGCGGAAGGCGAGAGTAGGGAACTGCCAGGCATCAAACTAAGCAGAAGGCCCCTGACGGATGG
CCTTTTTGCGTTTCTACAAACTCTTTCTGTGTTGTAAAACGACGGCCAGTCTTAAGCTCGGGCCCCCTGG
GCGGTTCTGATAACGAGTAATCGTTAATCCGCAAATAACGTAAAAACCCGCTTCGGCGGGTTTTTTTATG
GGGAGAGTTTAGGGAAAGAGCATTTGTCAGAATATTTAAGGGCGCCTGTCACTTTGCTTGATATATGAGA
ATTATTTAACCTTATAAATGAGAAAAAAGCAACGCACTTTAAATAAGATACGTTGCTTTTTCGATTGATG
AACACCTATAATTAAACTATTCATCTATTATTTATGATTTTTTGTATATACAATATTTCTAGTTTGTTAA
AGAGAATTAAGAAAATAAATCTCGAAAATAATAAAGGGAAAATCAGTTTTTGATATCAAAATTATACATG
TCAACGATAATACAAAATATAATACAAACTATAAGATGTTATCAGTATTTATTATCATTTAGAATAAATT
TTGTGTCGCCCTTAATTGTGAGCGGATAACAATTACGAGCTTCATGCACAGTGGCGTTGACATTGATTAT
TGACTAGTTATTAATAGTAATCAATTACGGGGTCATTAGTTCATAGCCCATATATGGAGTTCCGCGTTAC
ATAGCATCGTACGCGTACGTGTTTGGTTCCTCTCACAGGCCACCCCCCGGATCCATGGTGAGCAAGGGCG
AGGAGCTGTTCACCGGGGTGGTGCCCATCCTGGTCGAGCTGGACGGCGACGTAAACGGCCACAAGTTCAG
CGTGTCCGGCGAGGGCGAGGGCGATGCCACCTACGGCAAGCTGACCCTGAAGTTCATCTGCACCACCGGC
AAGCTGCCCGTGCCCTGGCCCACCCTCGTGACCACCCTGACCTACGGCGTGCAGTGCTTCAGCCGTTACC
CCGACCACATGAAGCAGCACGACTTCTTCAAGTCCGCCATGCCCGAAGGCTACGTCCAGGAGCGCACCAT
CTTCTTCAAGGACGACGGCAACTACAAGACCCGCGCCGAGGTGAAGTTCGAGGGCGACACCCTGGTGAAC
CGCATCGAGCTGAAGGGCATCGACTTCAAGGAGGACGGCAACATCCTGGGGCACAAGCTGGAGTACAACT
ACAACAGCCACAACGTCTATATCATGGCCGACAAGCAGAAGAACGGCATCAAGGTGAACTTCAAGATCCG
CCACAACATCGAGGACGGCAGCGTGCAGCTCGCCGACCACTACCAGCAGAACACCCCCATCGGCGACGGC
CCCGTGCTGCTGCCCGACAACCACTACCTGAGCACCCAGTCCGCCCTGAGCAAAGACCCCAACGAGAAGC
GCGATCACATGGTCCTGCTGGAGTTCGTGACCGCCGCCGGGATCACTCTCGGCATGGACGAGCTGTACAA
GGGAAGCGGAGAGGGCAGAGGAAGTCTGCTAACATGCGGTGACGTCGAGGAGAATCCTGGACCTATGACC
GAGTACAAGCCCACGGTGCGCCTCGCCACCCGCGACGACGTCCCCCGGGCCGTACGCACCCTCGCCGCCG
CGTTCGCCGACTACCCCGCCACGCGCCACACCGTCGACCCGGACCGCCACATCGAGCGGGTCACCGAGCT
GCAAGAACTCTTCCTCACGCGCGTCGGGCTCGACATCGGCAAGGTGTGGGTCGCGGACGACGGCGCCGCG
GTGGCGGTCTGGACCACGCCGGAGAGCGTCGAAGCGGGGGCGGTGTTCGCCGAGATCGGCCCGCGCATGG
CCGAGTTGAGCGGTTCCCGGCTGGCCGCGCAGCAACAGATGGAAGGCCTCCTGGCGCCGCACCGGCCCAA
GGAGCCCGCGTGGTTCCTGGCCACCGTCGGCGTCTCGCCCGACCACCAGGGCAAGGGTCTGGGCAGCGCC
GTCGTGCTCCCCGGAGTGGAGGCGGCCGAGCGCGCCGGGGTGCCCGCCTTCCTGGAGACCTCCGCGCCCC
GCAACCTCCCCTTCTACGAGCGGCTCGGCTTCACCGTCACCGCCGACGTCGAGGTGCCCGAAGGACCGCG
CACCTGGTGCATGACCCGCAAGCCCGGTGCCTGACCAAGGTGAAGAACTGAAGTCCAAACACGTACGCGT
ACGATGCTCTAGAATGCTGATGGGCTAGCAAAATCAGCCTCGACTGTGCCTTCTAGTTGCCAGCCATCTG
TTGTTTGCCCCTCCCCCGTGCCTTCCTTGACCCTGGAAGGTGCCACTCCCACTGTCCTTTCCTAATAAAA
TGAGGAAATTGCATCACAACACTCAACCCTATCTCGGTCTATTCTTTTGATTTATAAGGGATTTTGCCGA
TTTCGGCCTATTGGTTAAAAAATGAGCTGATTTAACAAAAATTTAACGCGAATTAATTCTGTGGAATGTG
TGTCAGTTAGGGTGTGGAAAGTCCCCAGGCTCCCCAGCAGGCAGAAGTATGCAAAGCATGCATCTCAATT
AGTCAGCAACCAGGTGTGGAAAGTCCCCAGGCTCCCCAGCAGGCAGAAGTATGCAAAGCATGCATCTCAA
TTAGTCAGCAACCATAGTCCCGCCCCTAACTCCGCCCATCCCGCCCCTAACTCCGCCCAGTTCCGCCCAT
TCTCCGCCCCATGGCTGACTAATTTTTTTTATTTATGCAGAGGCCGAGGCCGCCTCTGCCTCTGAGCTAT
TCCAGAAGTAGTGAGGAGGCTTTTTTGGAGGCCTAGGCTTTTGCAAAAAGCTCCCGGGAGCTTGTATATC
CATTTTCGGATCTGATCAGCACGTGATGAAAAAGCCTGAACTCACCGCGACGTCTGTCGAGAAGTTTCTG
ATCGAAAAGTTCGACAGCGTTTCCGACCTGATGCAGCTCTCGGAGGGCGAAGAATCTCGTGCTTTCAGCT
TCGATGTAGGAGGGCGTGGATATGTCCTGCGGGTAAATAGCTGCGCCGATGGTTTCTACAAAGATCGTTA
TGTTTATCGGCACTTTGCATCGGCCGCGCTCCCGATTCCGGAAGTGCTTGACATTGGGGAATTCAGCGAG
AGCCTGACCTATTGCATCTCCCGCCGTGCACAGGGTGTCACGTTGCAAGACCTGCCTGAAACCGAACTGC
CCGCTGTTCTGCAGCCGGTCGCGGAGGCCATGGATGCGATCGCTGCGGCCGATCTTAGCCAGACGAGCGG
GTTCGGCCCATTCGGACCGCAAGGAATCGGTCAATACACTACATGGCGTGATTTCATATGCGCGATTGCT
GATCCCCATGTGTATCACTGGCAAACTGTGATGGACGACACCGTCAGTGCGTCCGTCGCGCAGGCTCTCG
ATGAGCTGATGCTTTGGGCCGAGGACTGCCCCGAAGTCCGGCACCTCGTGCACGCGGATTTCGGCTCCAA
CAATGTCCTGACGGACAATGGCCGCATAACAGCGGTCATTGACTGGAGCGAGGCGATGTTCGGGGATTCC
CAATACGAGGTCGCCAACATCTTCTTCTGGAGGCCGTGGTTGGCTTGTATGGAGCAGCAGACGCGCTACT
TCGAGCGGAGGCATCCGGAGCTTGCAGGATCGCCGCGGCTCCGGGCGTATATGCTCCGCATTGGTCTTGA
CCAACTCTATCAGAGCTTGGTTGACGGCAATTTCGATGATGCAGCTTGGGCGCAGGGTCGATGCGACGCA
ATCGTCCGATCCGGAGCCGGGACTGTCGGGCGTACACAAATCGCCCGCAGAAGCGCGGCCGTCTGGACCG
ATGGCTGTGTAGAAGTACTCGCCGATAGTGGAAACCGACGCCCCAGCACTCGTCCGAGGGCAAAGGAATA
GCACGTGCTACGAGATTTCGATTCCACCGCCGCCTTCTATGAAAGGTTGGGCTTCGGAATCGTTTTCCGG
GACGCCGGCTGGATGATCCTCCAGCGCGGGGATCTCATGCTGGAGTTCTTCGCCCACCCCAACTTGTTTA
TTGCAGCTTATAATGGTTACAAATAAAGCAATAGCATCACAAATTTCACAAATAAAGCATTTTTTTCACT
GCATTCTAGTTGTGGTTTGTCCAAACTCATCAATGTATCTTATCATGTCTGTATACCGTCGACCTCTAGC
TAGAGCTTGGCGTAATCATTGTCATTACCAATGCTTAATCAGTGAGGCACCTATCTCAGCGATCTGTCTA
TTTCGTTCATCCATAGTTGCCTGACTCCCCGTCGTGTAGATAACTACGATACGGGAGGGCTTACCATCTG
GCCCCAGCGCTGCGATGATACCGCGAGAACCACGCTCACCGGCTCCGGATTTATCAGCAATAAACCAGCC
AGCCGGAAGGGCCGAGCGCAGAAGTGGTCCTGCAACTTTATCCGCCTCCATCCAGTCTATTAATTGTTGC
CGGGAAGCTAGAGTAAGTAGTTCGCCAGTTAATAGTTTGCGCAACGTTGTTGCCATCGCTACAGGCATCG
TGGTGTCACGCTCGTCGTTTGGTATGGCTTCATTCAGCTCCGGTTCCCAACGATCAAGGCGAGTTACATG
ATCCCCCATGTTGTGCAAAAAAGCGGTTAGCTCCTTCGGTCCTCCGATCGTTGTCAGAAGTAAGTTGGCC
GCAGTGTTATCACTCATGGTTATGGCAGCACTGCATAATTCTCTTACTGTCATGCCATCCGTAAGATGCT
TTTCTGTGACTGGTGAGTACTCAACCAAGTCATTCTGAGAATAGTGTATGCGGCGACCGAGTTGCTCTTG
CCCGGCGTCAATACGGGATAATACCGCGCCACATAGCAGAACTTTAAAAGTGCTCATCATTGGAAAACGT
TCTTCGGGGCGAAAACTCTCAAGGATCTTACCGCTGTTGAGATCCAGTTCGATGTAACCCACTCGTGCAC
CCAACTGATCTTCAGCATCTTTTACTTTCACCAGCGTTTCTGGGTGAGCAAAAACAGGAAGGCAAAATGC
CGCAAAAAAGGGAATAAGGGCGACACGGAAATGTTGAATACTCATATTCTTCCTTTTTCAATATTATTGA
AGCATTTATCAGGGTTATTGTCTCATGAGCGGATACATATTTGAATGTATTTAGAAAAATAAACAAATAG
GGGTCAGTGTTACAACCAATTAACCAATTCTGAACATTATCGCGAGCCCATTTATACCTGAATATGGCTC
ATAACACCCCTTG
Features (pLannotate 1.2.2; 16 found; start..end, strand, type, name):
     86..674     +  rep_origin     ori: high-copy-number ColE1/pMB1/pBR322/pUC origin of replication
    899..916     +  terminator     rrnB T2 terminator (fragment): transcription terminator T2 from the E. coli rrnB gene
    941..960     -  CDS            lacZα (fragment): LacZα fragment of β-galactosidase; lacZ fragment
   1416..1432    +  protein_bind   lac operator: The lac repressor binds to the lac operator to inhibit transcription in E. coli. This inhibition can be relieved by adding lactose or isopropyl-β-D-thiogalactopyranoside (IPTG). lac repressor encoded by lacI
   1459..1543    +  enhancer       CMV enhancer (fragment): human cytomegalovirus immediate early enhancer
   1595..2311    +  CDS            EGFP: EGFP is a basic (constitutively fluorescent) green fluorescent protein published in 1996, derived from Aequorea victoria. It is reported to be a rapidly-maturing weak dimer with moderate acid sensitivity.
   2375..2974    +  CDS            PuroR: puromycin N-acetyltransferase; pac from Streptomyces alboniger; confers resistance to puromycin
   3054..3165    +  polyA_signal   bGH poly(A) signal: bovine growth hormone polyadenylation signal
   3166..3274    +  rep_origin     f1 ori (fragment): f1 bacteriophage origin of replication; arrow indicates direction of (+) strand synthesis
   3288..3617    +  promoter       SV40 promoter: SV40 enhancer and early promoter
   3666..4688    +  CDS            hph: KHYB_ECOLX - Experimental evidence at protein level: Swiss-Prot protein existence level 1. The aminoglycoside phosphotransferases achieve inactivation of their antibiotic substrates by phosphorylation. Only phosphorylates hygromycin and closely related compounds such as demethyl analogs and destomycin. From Escherichia coli.
   4701..4826    +  CDS            ble (fragment): BLE_KLEPN - Experimental evidence at protein level: Swiss-Prot protein existence level 1. Binding protein with a strong affinity to the bleomycin family of antibiotics. Binds to CL990; an antimitotic-antibiotic compound. From Klebsiella pneumoniae.
   4821..4942    +  polyA_signal   SV40 poly(A) signal: SV40 polyadenylation signal
   4995..5855    -  CDS            AmpR: β-lactamase; bla; confers resistance to ampicillin, carbenicillin, and related antibiotics
   5858..5954    -  promoter       AmpR promoter (fragment): bla
   5984..6008    -  CDS            KanR (fragment): aminoglycoside phosphotransferase; aph(3')-Ia; confers resistance to kanamycin
