[The description below was written by a language model from this plasmid's Addgene catalogue record and pLannotate feature annotations shown in this document.]
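Description:
pCRIS-PITChv2-FBL is a donor plasmid for the PITCh (Precise Integration into Target Chromosome) system, a CRISPR-Cas9-assisted knock-in strategy that relies on microhomology-mediated end joining rather than long homology arms. It is designed to insert an EGFP-2A-PuroR cassette into the human FBL (fibrillarin) locus. The 6,033-nt plasmid is built on a high-copy pUC-type backbone with a ColE1/pMB1 origin and is selected in bacteria through an ampicillin resistance gene (β-lactamase) driven by its own promoter.

The payload is a promoterless synthetic cassette in which the EGFP coding sequence is followed, after a short gap consistent with the 2A peptide named in the record, by the puromycin N-acetyltransferase gene and a bGH polyadenylation signal. Because it lacks a promoter, the cassette should be expressed only once it is correctly integrated under control of the endogenous gene, presumably giving an EGFP fusion to the FBL product, with the 2A sequence releasing PuroR as a separate protein so that knock-in cells can be enriched with puromycin and identified by fluorescence. In PITCh donors the cassette is normally flanked by short microhomologies to the target and by guide RNA cleavage sites that release it inside the cell, but these elements are not annotated in the feature table.

Outside the knock-in cassette, an SV40 early promoter drives a hygromycin phosphotransferase gene (hph) terminated by an SV40 poly(A) signal, matching the catalogued hygromycin marker. The remaining annotations are short fragments (lacZα, lac operator, CMV enhancer, f1 ori, ble, KanR, rrnB T2) that appear to be non-functional remnants of earlier cloning steps.
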