Addgene plasmid #63672: pCRIS-PITChv2-FBL
Purpose: PITCh donor vector for EGFP-2A-PuroR knock-in into human FBL locus
Depositing lab: Takashi Yamamoto. Depositing organization: Hiroshima University. Publication: MMEJ-assisted gene knock-in using TALENs and CRISPR-Cas9 with the PITCh systems. Sakuma T, Nakade S, Sakane Y, Suzuki KT, Yamamoto T. Nat Protoc. 2016 Jan;11(1):118-33. doi: 10.1038/nprot.2015.140. Epub 2015 Dec 17. PubMed 26678082.
Backbone
  Vector backbone: pUC ori vector
  Vector type: CRISPR
  Selectable markers: Hygromycin
Growth in bacteria
  Bacterial resistance: Ampicillin, 100 μg/mL
  Growth temperature: 37°C
  Growth strain: Stbl3
  Copy number: High Copy
Gene/Insert
  Gene/Insert name: EGFP-2A-PuroR
  Species: Synthetic
  Promoter: Promoterless
  Cloning method: Unknown
  Sequencing primers: 5′ TAGGTCAGGGTGGTCACGAG
Terms and licenses: Academic/Nonprofit Terms; Industry Terms: Not Available to Industry
How to cite: pCRIS-PITChv2-FBL was a gift from Takashi Yamamoto (Addgene plasmid # 63672 ; http://n2t.net/addgene:63672 ; RRID:Addgene_63672)
