>Addgene plasmid #63672 | pCRIS-PITChv2-FBL | addgene partial sequence | sequence record 113925 | puro-variant-R 5'-gtgggcttgtactcggtcat-3'
GTTAGCAGACTTCCTCTGCCCTCTCCGCTTCCCTTGTACAGCTCGTCCATGCCGAGAGTGATCCCGGCGG
CGGTCACGAACTCCAGCAGGACCATGTGATCGCGCTTCTCGTTGGGGTCTTTGCTCAGGGCGGACTGGGT
GCTCAGGTAGTGGTTGTCGGGCAGCAGCACGGGGCCGTCGCCGATGGGGGTGTTCTGCTGGTAGTGGTCG
GCGAGCTGCACGCTGCCGTCCTCGATGTTGTGGCGGATCTTGAAGTTCACCTTGATGCCGTTCTTCTGCT
TGTCGGCCATGATATAGACGTTGTGGCTGTTGTAGTTGTACTCCAGCTTGTGCCCCAGGATGTTGCCGTC
CTCCTTGAAGTCGATGCCCTTCAGCTCGATGCGGTTCACCAGGGTGTCGCCCTCGAACTTCACCTCGGCG
CGGGTCTTGTAGTTGCCGTCGTCCTTGAAGAAGATGGTGCGCTCCTGGACGTAGCCTTCGGGCATGGCGG
ACTTGAAGAAGTCGTGCTGCTTCATGTGGTCGGGGTAACGGCTGAAGCACTGCACGCCGTAGGTCAGGGT
GGTCACGAGGGTGGGCCAGGGCACGGGCAGCTTGCCGGTGGTGCAGATGAACTTCAGGGTCAGCTTGCCG
TAGGTGGCATCGCCCTCGCCCTCGCCGGACACGCTGAACTTGTGGCCGTTTACGTCGCCGTCCAGCTCGA
CCAGGATGGGCACCACCCCGGTGAACAGCTCCTCGCCCTTGCTCACCATGGATCCGGGGGGTGGCCTGTG
AGAGGAACCAAACACGTACGCGTACGATGCTATGTAACGCGGAACTCCATATATGGGCTATGAACTAATG
ACCCCGTAATTGATTACTATTAATAACTAGTCAATAATCAATGTCAACGCCACTGTGCATGAA
