>Addgene plasmid #63672 | pCRIS-PITChv2-FBL | addgene partial sequence | sequence record 154041 | BGH-rev 5'-TAGAAGGCACAGTCGAGG-3'
GAGCATCGTACGCGTACGTGTTTGGACTTCAGTTCTTCACCTTGGTCAGGCACCGGGCTTGCGGGTCATG
CACCAGGTGCGCGGTCCTTCGGGCACCTCGACGTCGGCGGTGACGGTGAAGCCGAGCCGCTCGTAGAAGG
GGAGGTTGCGGGGCGCGGAGGTCTCCAGGAAGGCGGGCACCCCGGCGCGCTCGGCCGCCTCCACTCCGGG
GAGCACGACGGCGCTGCCCAGACCCTTGCCCTGGTGGTCGGGCGAGACGCCGACGGTGGCCAGGAACCAC
GCGGGCTCCTTGGGCCGGTGCGGCGCCAGGAGGCCTTCCATCTGTTGCTGCGCGGCCAGCCGGGAACCGC
TCAACTCGGCCATGCGCGGGCCGATCTCGGCGAACACCGCCCCCGCTTCGACGCTCTCCGGCGTGGTCCA
GACCGCCACCGCGGCGCCGTCGTCCGCGACCCACACCTTGCCGATGTCGAGCCCGACGCGCGTGAGGAAG
AGTTCTTGCAGCTCGGTGACCCGCTCGATGTGGCGGTCCGGGTCGACGGTGTGGCGCGTGGCGGGGTAGT
CGGCGAACGCGGCGGCGAGGGTGCGTACGGCCCGGGGGACGTCGTCGCGGGTGGCGAGGCGCACCGTGGG
CTTGTACTCGGTCATAGGTCCAGGATTCTCCTCGACGTCACCGCATGTTAGCAGACTTCCTCTGCCCTCT
CCGCTTCCCTTGTACAGCTCGTCCATGCCGAGAGTGATCCCGGCGGCGGTCACGAACTCCAGCAGGA
