>Addgene plasmid #63672 | pCRIS-PITChv2-FBL | addgene partial sequence | sequence record 154042 | M13-F20 5'-TGTAAAACGACGGCCAGT-3'
ACGAGTAATCGTTAATCCGCAAATAACGTAAAAACCCGCTTCGGCGGGTTTTTTTATGGGGAGAGTTTAG
GGAAAGAGCATTTGTCAGAATATTTAAGGGCGCCTGTCACTTTGCTTGATATATGAGAATTATTTAACCT
TATAAATGAGAAAAAAGCAACGCACTTTAAATAAGATACGTTGCTTTTTCGATTGATGAACACCTATAAT
TAAACTATTCATCTATTATTTATGATTTTTTGTATATACAATATTTCTAGTTTGTTAAAGAGAATTAAGA
AAATAAATCTCGAAAATAATAAAGGGAAAATCAGTTTTTGATATCAAAATTATACATGTCAACGATAATA
CAAAATATAATACAAACTATAAGATGTTATCAGTATTTATTATCATTTAGAATAAATTTTGTGTCGCCCT
TAATTGTGAGCGGATAACAATTACGAGCTTCATGCACAGTGGCGTTGACATTGATTATTGACTAGTTATT
AATAGTAATCAATTACGGGGTCATTAGTTCATAGCCCATATATGGAGTTCCGCGTTACATAGCATCGTAC
GCGTACGTGTTTGGTTCCTCTCACAGGCCACCCCCCGGATCCATGGTGAGCAAGGGCGAGGAGCTGTTCA
CCGGGGTGGTGCCCATCCTGGTCGAGCTGGACGGCGACGTAAACGGCCACAAGTTCAGCGTGTCCGGCGA
GGGCGAGGGCGATGCC
